Addgene plasmid #60715: LXSN-Cx43-S279/282D
Purpose: retroviral expression of rat Cx43 S279/282D mutant
Depositing lab: Parmender Mehta. Depositing organization: University of Nebraska Medical Center. Publication: Phosphorylation on Ser-279 and Ser-282 of connexin43 regulates endocytosis and gap junction assembly in pancreatic cancer cells. Johnson KE, Mitra S, Katoch P, Kelsey LS, Johnson KR, Mehta PP. Mol Biol Cell. 2013 Mar;24(6):715-33. doi: 10.1091/mbc.E12-07-0537. Epub 2013 Jan 30. PubMed 23363606.
Backbone
  Vector backbone: pLXSN
  Backbone manufacturer: Clontech
  Vector type: Mammalian Expression, Retroviral
  Selectable markers: Neomycin (select with G418)
Growth in bacteria
  Bacterial resistance: Ampicillin, 100 μg/mL
  Growth temperature: 37°C
  Growth strain: DH5alpha
  Copy number: Unknown
Gene/Insert
  Gene/Insert name: Cx43 (alt names: gap junction protein, alpha 1; connexin43)
  Species: R. norvegicus (rat)
  Mutation: S279/282D
  Entrez Gene: Gja1 (a.k.a. Cx43, Cxnk1)
  Promoter: LTR
  Cloning method: Unknown
  Sequencing primers: 5′ pLXSN5'; 3′ pBABE3'
Terms and licenses: Academic/Nonprofit Terms; Industry Terms: Not Available to Industry
How to cite: LXSN-Cx43-S279/282D was a gift from Parmender Mehta (Addgene plasmid # 60715 ; http://n2t.net/addgene:60715 ; RRID:Addgene_60715)
