[The description below was written by a language model from this plasmid's Addgene catalogue record.]
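Description:
LXSN-Cx43-S279/282D is a retroviral mammalian expression plasmid built on the commercial pLXSN backbone. It carries the rat connexin43 coding sequence (Gja1, gap junction protein alpha 1) with serines 279 and 282 both replaced by aspartate. It is propagated in E. coli under ampicillin selection; the record lists the copy number as unknown and provides no feature table, so the origin of replication and exact element boundaries are not documented here. In mammalian cells, stable transductants are selected with G418 through the vector's neomycin resistance marker.

The Cx43 insert is expressed from the retroviral LTR promoter. In the standard LXSN design, the name reflects the layout: LTR, inserted gene, an internal SV40 promoter driving the neomycin resistance gene, then the 3′ LTR. The LTRs and packaging signal allow the transcript to be packaged into replication-defective particles when the plasmid is introduced into a packaging cell line that supplies the viral proteins in trans. After infection, the provirus integrates into the target cell genome, giving stable expression of the mutant connexin alongside drug resistance. The record does not list any epitope tag or fluorescent fusion on the insert, and the cloning method is not stated.

Serine-to-aspartate substitutions are commonly used to mimic constitutive phosphorylation. The associated study concerns how phosphorylation at Ser-279 and Ser-282 of connexin43 regulates endocytosis and gap junction assembly in pancreatic cancer cells. The construct is therefore suited to stably expressing a phosphomimetic Cx43 and examining its trafficking, internalisation and assembly into gap junctions, typically in comparison with wild-type or other mutant forms.
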