>Addgene plasmid #60715 | LXSN-Cx43-S279/282D | addgene partial sequence | sequence record 102180 | pBABE3 5'-ACCCTAACTGACACACATTCC-3'
TCGACAGCTCGATGCTCAAGCCGGTTTAAATCTCCAGGTCATCAGGCCGAGGCCTGCTGCTGGCGCGGCT
GCTGGCTCTGCTGGAAGGTCGTTGGTCCACGATGGCTAATGGCTGGAGTTCATGTCCAGCAGCAACTTTT
TTGGCATTCTGGTTGTCGTCGGGGAAATCGAACGGCTGGGCGTGCGAGTTGGAGATGGTGCTTCCGGCCT
GCCCCATGCGATTTTGCTCTGCGCTGTAGTTCGCCCAGTTTTGCTCGCTAGCTTGCTTGTTGTAATTGCG
GCACGAGGAATTGTTTCTGTCACCAGTAACCAGCTTGTACCCAGGAGGATCCATAGGGTCGAGTGGAGCC
GTTGGTGAGGAGCAGCCATTGAAGTAGGCGTATTTTGGAGATCCGCAGTCTTTTGATGGGCTCAGTGGGC
CAGTGGTGGCGTGGTAAGGATCGCTTCTTCCCTTCACGCGATCCTTAACGCCTTTGAAGAAGACGTAGAA
GAGCTCAATGATGTTCAAAGCGAGAGACACCAAGGACACCACCAGCATGAAGATGATGAAGATGGTTTTC
TCCGTGGGACGTGAGAGGAAGCAGTCTACCTGGTGGGGGCAGGGATCTCTCTTGCAGGTGTAGACCGCGC
TCAAGCTGAACCCATAGATGTACCACTGGATGAGCAGGAAGGCCACCTCGAAGACAGACTTGAAGAGGAT
GCTGATGATGTAGGTTCTCAGCAAGCCGCCCCTCA
