>Addgene plasmid #60715 | LXSN-Cx43-S279/282D | addgene partial sequence | sequence record 102895 | pLXSN5 5'-CCCTTGAACCTCCTCGTTCGACC-3'
TCACTCCTTCTCTAGGCGCCGGAATTCCGGCTTTTACGAGGTATCAGCACTTTTCTTTCATTGGGGGGAA
GGCGTGAGGAAAGTACCAAACAGCAGCAGACTTTTAAACTTTAAACAGACAGGTCTGAGAGCCTGAACTC
TCATTTTTCCTTTGACTTCAGCCTCCAAGGAGTTCCACCAACTTTGGCGCGCCGGCTTCACTTTCATTAA
GTGAAAGAGAGGTGCCCAGACATGGGTGACTGGAGTGCCTTGGGGAAGCTTCTGGACAAGGTCCAAGCCT
ACTCCACCGCTGGAGGGAAGGTGTGGCTGTCAGTGCTCTTCATATTCAGAATCCTGCTCCTGGGGACAGC
TGTTGAGTCAGCTTGGGGTGATGAACAGTCTGCCTTTCGCTGTAACACTCAACAACCTGGCTGCGAAAAC
GTCTGCTATGACAAGTCCTTCCCCATCTCTCACGTGCGCTTCTGGGTCCTTCAGATCATATTCGTGTCTG
TGCCCACCCTCCTGTACTTGGCCCATGTGTTCTATGTGATGAGGAAGGAAGAGAAGCTAAACAAGAAAGA
AGAGGAGCTCAAAGTGGCCCAGACTGACGGGGTCAACGTGGAGATGCACCTGAAGCAGATTGAAATCAAG
AAGTTCAAGTACGGGATTGAAGAGCACGGCAAGGTGAAAATGAGGGGCGGCTTGCTGAGAACCTACATCA
TCAGCATCCTCTTCAAGTCTGTCTTCGAGGTGGCCTTCCTGCTCATCCAGTGGTACATCTAT
